>Addgene plasmid #118089 | p6-8 | addgene full sequence | sequence record 227368 | Addgene NGS Result
CCAAAATCAACGGGACTTTCCAAAATGTCGTAATAACCCCGCCCCGTTGACGCAAATGGGCGGTAGGCGT
GTACGGTGGGAGGTCTATATAAGCAGAGCTGGTTTAGTGAACCGTCAGATCACTAGAAGCTTACGCTACC
ACCATGGGAGTGCAGGTGGAAACCATCTCCCCAGGAGACGGGCGCACCTTCCCCAAGCGCGGCCAGACCT
GCGTGGTGCACTACACCGGGATGCTTGAAGATGGAAAGAAATTTGATTCCTCCCGGGACAGAAACAAGCC
CTTTAAGTTTATGCTAGGCAAGCAGGAGGTGATCCGAGGCTGGGAAGAAGGGGTTGCCCAGATGAGTGTG
GGTCAGAGAGCCAAACTGACTATATCTCCAGATTATGCCTATGGTGCCACTGGGCACCCAGGCATCATCC
CACCACATGCCACTCTCGTCTTCGATGTGGAGCTTCTAAAACTGGAAACGTCGGGTGGAAGCGGTAAAGC
ATTTATGCAAGTTGTCGAGGCTGACATGCTCTCTAAGGGTCTACTCGGTGGCGAGGCGTGGTCTTCGTGG
CATAAGGAAGACTCTATTCATGTAGGAGTACGCTGCATCGAGATGCTCATTGAGTCAACCGGAATGGTTA
GCTTACACCGCCAAAATGCTGGCGTAGTAGGTCAAGACTCTGAGACTATCGAACTCGCACCTGAATACGC
TGAGGCTATCGCAACCCGTGCAGGTGCGCTGGCTGGCATCTCTCCGATGTTCCAACCTTGCGTAGTTCCT
CCTAAGCCGTGGACTGGCATTACTGGTGGTGGCTATTGGGCTAACGGTCGTCGTCCTCTGGCGCTGGTGC
GTACTCACAGTAAGAAAGCACTGATGCGCTACGAAGACGTTTACATGCCTGAGGTGTACAAAGCGATTAA
CATTGCGCAAAACACCGCATGGAAAATCAACAAGAAAGTCCTAGCGGTCGCCAACGTAATCACCAAGTGG
AAGCATTGTCCGGTCGAGGACATCCCTGCGATTGAGCGTGAAGAACTCCCGATGAAACCGGAAGACATCG
ACATGAATCCTGAGGCTCTCACCGCGTGGAAACGTGCTGCCGCTGCTGTGTACCGCAAGGACAAGGCTCG
CAAGTCTCGCCGTATCAGCCTTGAGTTCATGCTTGAGCAAGCCAATAAGTTTGCTAACCATAAGGCCATC
TGGTTCCCTTACAACATGGACTGGCGCGGTCGTGTTTACGCTGTGTCAATGTTCAACCCGCAAGGTAACG
ATATGACCAAAGGACTGCTTACGCTGGCGAAAGGTAAACCAATCGGTAAGGAAGGTTACTACTGGCTGAA
AATCCACGGTGCAAACTGTGCGGGTGTCGATAAGGTTCCGTTCCCTGAGCGCATCAAGTTCATTGAGGAA
AACCACGAGAACATCATGGCTTGCGCTAAGTCTCCACTGGAGAACACTTGGTGGGCTGAGCAAGATTCTC
CGTTCTGCTTCCTTGCGTTCTGCTTTGAGTACGCTGGGGTACAGCACCACGGCCTGAGCTATAACTGCTC
CCTTCCGCTGGCGTTTGACGGGTCTTGCTCTGGCATCCAGCACTTCTCCGCGATGCTCCGAGATGAGGTA
GGTGGTCGCGCGGTTAACTTGCTTCCTAGTGAAACCGTTCAGGACATCTACGGGATTGTTGCTAAGAAAG
TCAACGAGATTCTACAAGCAGACGCAATCAATGGGACCGATAACGAAGTAGTTACCGTGACCGATGAGAA
CACTGGTGAAATCTCTGAGAAAGTCAAGCTGGGCACTAAGGCACTGGCTGGTCAATGGCTGGCTTACGGT
GTTACTCGCAGTGTGACTAAGCGTTCAGTCATGACGCTGGCTTACGGGTCCAAAGAGTTCGGCTTCCGTC
AACAAGTGCTGGAAGATACCATTCAGCCAGCTATTGATTCCGGCAAGGGTCTGATGTTCACTCAGCCGAA
TCAGGCTGCTGGATACATGGCTAAGCTGATTTGGGAATCTGTGAGCGTGACGGTGGTAGCTGCGGTTGAA
GCAATGAACTGGCTTAAGTCTGCTGCTAAGCTGCTGGCTGCTGAGGTCAAAGATAAGAAGACTGGAGAGA
TTCTTCGCAAGCGTTGCGCTGTGCATTGGGTAACTCCTGATGGTTTCCCTGTGTGGCAGGAATACAAGAA
GCCTATTCAGACGCGCTTGAACCTGATGTTCCTCGGTCAGTTCCGCTTACAGCCTACCATTAACACCAAC
AAAGATAGCGAGATTGATGCACACAAACAGGAGTCTGGTATCGCTCCTAACTTTGTACACAGCCAAGACG
GTAGCCACCTTCGTAAGACTGTAGTGTGGGCACACGAGAAGTACGGAATCGAATCTTTTGCACTGATTCA
CGACTCCTTCGGTACCATTCCGGCTGACGCTGCGAACCTGTTCAAAGCAGTGCGCGAAACTATGGTTGAC
ACATATGAGTCTTGTGATGTACTGGCTGATTTCTACGACCAGTTCGCTGACCAGTTGCACGAGTCTCAAT
TGGACAAAATGCCAGCACTTCCGGCTAAAGGTAACTTGAACCTCCGTGACATCTTAGAGTCGGACTTCGC
GTTCGCGTAATGTTTAAACGAATTCGGGCTCGGTACCCGGGGATCCTCTAGAGTCGACCTGCAGGCATGC
AAGCCAAAATCAACGGGACTTTCCAAAATGTCGTAATAACCCCGCCCCGTTGACGCAAATGGGCGGTAGG
CGTGTACGGTGGGAGGTCTATATAAGCAGAGCTGGTTTAGTGAACCGTCAGATCACTAGAAGCTTACGCT
ACCACCATGAACACGATTAACATCGCTAAGAACGACTTCTCTGACATCGAACTGGCTGCTATCCCGTTCA
ACACTCTGGCTGACCATTACGGTGAGCGTTCAGCTCGCGGACAGTTGGCCCTTGAGCATGAGTCTTACGA
GATGGGTGAAGCACGCTTCCGCAAGATGTTTGAGCGTCAACTTAAAGCTGGTGAGGTTGCGGATAACGCT
GCCGCCAAGCCTCTCATCACTACCCTACTCCCTAAGATGATTGCCCGCATCAACGACTGGTTTGAGGAAG
TGAAAGCTAAGCGCGGCAGGCGCCCGACAGCCTTCCAGTTCCTAAAAGAAATCAAGCCGGAAGCCGTAGC
GTACATCACCATTAAGACCTCTCTGGCTTGCCTAACCAGTGCTGACAATACAACCGTTCAGGCTGTAGCA
AGCGCAATCGGTCGGACCATTGAGGACGAGGCTCGCTTCGGTCGTATCCGTGACCTTGAAGCTAAGCACT
TCAAGAAAAACGTTGAGGAACAACTCAACAAGCGCGTAGGGCACGTCTACAAGGGTGGCTCTGGCTCTGG
CTCGAGCGCGGTGCTTTGGCATGAGCAATGGTATGAGGGTCTGGATGACGCCAGTAGGCAGTTTTTTGGA
GAACATAATACCGAAAAAATGTTTGCTGCTTTAGAGCCTCTGTACGAAATGCTGAAGAGAGGACCGGAAA
CTTTGAGGGAAATATCGTTCCAAAATTCTTTTGGTAGGGACTTGAATGACGCTTACGAATGGCTGATGAA
TTACAAAAAATCTAAAGATGTTAGTAATTTAAACCAAGCGTGGGACATTTACTATAATGTTTTCAGGAAA
ATTGGTTAAAAGCCCGAAAGGAAGCTGAGTTGGCTGCTGCCACCGCTGAGCAATAACTAGCATAACCCCT
TGGGGCGGCCGCTTCGAGCAGACATGATAAGATACATTGATGAGTTTGGACAAACCACAACTAGAATGCA
GTGAAAAAAATGCTTTATTTGTGAAATTTGTGATGCTATTGCTTTATTTGTAACCATTATAAGCTGCAAT
AAACAAGTTAACAACAACAATTGCATTCATTTTATGTTTCAGGTTCAGGGGGAGATGTGGGAGGTTTTTT
TAAGCAAGTAAAACCTCTACAAATGTGGTAAAATCGAATTCTAATGGATCCTCTTTGCGCTTGCGTTTTC
CCTTGTCCAGATAGCCCAGTAGCTGACATTCATCCGGGGTCAGCACCGTTTCTGCGGACTGGCTTTCTAC
GTGTTCCGCTTCCTTTAGCAGCCCTTGCGCCCTGAGTGCTTGCGGCAGCGTGAGCTTCAAAAGAATTGCC
AGCTGGGGCGCCCTCTGGTAAGGTTGGGAAGCCCTGCAAAGTAAACTGGATGGCTTTCTTGCCGCCAAGG
ATCTGATGGCGCAGGGGATCAAGATCTGATCAAGAGACAGGATGACGGTCGTTTCGCATGCTTGAACAAG
ATGGATTGCACGCAGGTTCTCCGGCCGCTTGGGTGGAGAGGCTATTCGGCTATGACTGGGCACAACAGAC
AATCGGCTGCTCTGATGCCGCCGTGTTCCGGCTGTCAGCGCAGGGGCGCCCGGTTCTTTTTGTCAAGACC
GACCTGTCCGGTGCCCTGAATGAACTGCAGGACGAGGCAGCGCGGCTATCGTGGCTGGCCACGACGGGCG
TTCCTTGCGCAGCTGTGCTCGACGTTGTCACTGAAGCGGGAAGGGACTGGCTGCTATTGGGCGAAGTGCC
GGGGCAGGATCTCCTGTCATCTCACCTTGCTCCTGCCGAGAAAGTATCCATCATGGCTGATGCAATGCGG
CGGCTGCATACGCTTGATCCGGCTACCTGCCCATTCGACCACCAAGCGAAACATCGCATCGAGCGAGCAC
GCACTCGGATGGAAGCCGGTCTTGTCGATCAGGATGATCTGGACGAAGAGCATCAGGGGCTCGCGCCAGC
CGAACTGTTCGCCAGGCTCAAGGCGCGTATGCCGGATGGTGAGGATCTCGTCGTGACTCATGGCGATGCC
TGCTTGCCGAATATCATGGTGGAAAATGGCCGCTTTTCTGGATTCATCGACTGTGGCCGGCTGGGTGTGG
CGGACCGCTATCAGGACATAGCGTTGGCTACCCGTGATATTGCTGAAGAGCTTGGCGGCGAATGGGCTGA
CCGCTTCCTCGTGCTTTACGGTATCGCCGCTCCCGATTCGCAGCGCATCGCCTTCTATCGCCTTCTTGAC
GAGTTCTTCTGAGCGGGACTCTGGGGTTCGAAATGACCGACCAAGCGACGCCCAACCGGTATCAGCTCAC
TCAAAGGCGGTAATACGGTTATCCACAGAATCAGGGGATAACGCAGGAAAGAACATGTGAGCAAAAGGCC
AGCAAAAGGCCAGGAACCGTAAAAAGGCCGCGTTGCTGGCGTTTTTCCATAGGCTCCGCCCCCCTGACGA
GCATCACAAAAATCGACGCTCAAGTCAGAGGTGGCGAAACCCGACAGGACTATAAAGATACCAGGCGTTT
CCCCCTGGAAGCTCCCTCGTGCGCTCTCCTGTTCCGACCCTGCCGCTTACCGGATACCTGTCCGCCTTTC
TCCCTTCGGGAAGCGTGGCGCTTTCTCATAGCTCACGCTGTAGGTATCTCAGTTCGGTGTAGGTCGTTCG
CTCCAAGCTGGGCTGTGTGCACGAACCCCCCGTTCAGCCCGACCGCTGCGCCTTATCCGGTAACTATCGT
CTTGAGTCCAACCCGGTAAGACACGACTTATCGCCACTGGCAGCAGCCACTGGTAACAGGATTAGCAGAG
CGAGGTATGTAGGCGGTGCTACAGAGTTCTTGAAGTGGTGGCCTAACTACGGCTACACTAGAAGGACAGT
ATTTGGTATCTGCGCTCTGCTGAAGCCAGTTACCTTCGGAAAAAGAGTTGGTAGCTCTTGATCCGGCAAA
CAAACCACCGCTGGTAGCGGTGGTTTTTTTGTTTGCAAGCAGCAGATTACGCGCAGAAAAAAAGGATTTC
AAGAAGATCCTTTGATCTTTTCTACGGGGTCTGACGCTCAGTGGAACGAAAACTCACGTTAAGGGATTTT
GGTCATGAGATTATCAAAAAGGATCTTCACCTAGATCCTTTTATAGTCCGGAAATACAGGAACGCACGCT
GGATGGCCCTTCGCTGGGATGGTGAAACCATGAAAAATGGCAGCTTCAGTGGATTAAGTGGGGGTAATGT
GGCCTGTACCCTCTGGTTGCATAGGTATTCATACGGTTAAAATTTATCAGGCGCGATTGCGGCAGTTTTT
CGGGTGGTTTGTTGCCATTTTTACCTGTCTGCTGCCGTGATCGCGCTGAACGCGTTTTAGCGGTGCGTAC
AATTAAGGGATTATGGTAAATCCACTTACTGTCTGCCCTCGTAGCCATCGAGATAAACCGCAGTACTCCG
GCCACGATGCAAAAAACCCCTCAAGACCCGTTTAGAGGCCCCAAGGGGTTATGCTATCAGAAGCTTTCAT
TTCAGCTTCAGTTTTCAGATGTTTGAAACGATCGAATTTTTCCAGAGTTTCCGGATGAGATTTGAACAGT
CGAATCAAGATGTCCTGACCATGACCAGCGACGTCAGCTTCAACTTTAGCCCAAACATGCAGAACCAGCT
GCCATTCACCTTCAGCGCTTTACTTGTACAGCTCGTCCATGCCGAGAGTGATCCCGGCGGCGGTCACGAA
CTCCAGCAGGACCATGTGATCGCGCTTCTCGTTGGGGTCTTTGCTCAGGGCGGACTGGGTGCTCAGGTAG
TGGTTGTCGGGCAGCAGCACGGGGCCGTCGCCGATGGGGGTGTTCTGCTGGTAGTGGTCGGCGAGCTGCA
CGCTGCCGTCCTCGATGTTGTGGCGGATCTTGAAGTTCACCTTGATGCCGTTCTTCTGCTTGTCGGCCAT
GATATAGACGTTGTGGCTGTTGTAGTTGTACTCCAGCTTGTGCCCCAGGATGTTGCCGTCCTCCTTGAAG
TCGATGCCCTTCAGCTCGATGCGGTTCACCAGGGTGTCGCCCTCGAACTTCACCTCGGCGCGGGTCTTGT
AGTTGCCGTCGTCCTTGAAGAAGATGGTGCGCTCCTGGACGTAGCCTTCGGGCATGGCGGACTTGAAGAA
GTCGTGCTGCTTCATGTGGTCGGGGTAGCGGCTGAAGCACTGCACGCCGTAGGTCAGGGTGGTCACGAGG
GTGGGCCAGGGCACGGGCAGCTTGCCGGTGGTGCAGATGAACTTCAGGGTCAGCTTGCCGTAGGTGGCAT
CGCCCTCGCCCTCGCCGGACACGCTGAACTTGTGGCCGTTTACGTCGCCGTCCAGCTCGACCAGGATGGG
CACCACCCCGGTGAACAGCTCCTCGCCCTTGCTCACCATGGTTGTGGCCATATTATCATCGTGTTTTTCA
AAGGAAAACCACGTCCCCGTGGTTCGGGGGGCCTAGACGTTTTTTTAACCTCGACTAAACACATGTAAAG
CATGTGTACCGAGGCCCCAGATCAGATCCCATACAATGGGGTACCTTCTGGGCATCCTTCAGCCCCTTGT
TGAATACGCTTGAGGAGAGCCATTTGACTCTTTCCACAACTATCCAACTCACAACGTGGCACTGGGGTTG
TGCCGCCTTTGCAGGTGTATCTTATACACGTGGCTTTTGGCCGCAGAGGCACCTGTCGCCAGGTGGGGGG
TTCCGCTGCCTGCAAAGGGTCGCTACAGACGTTGTTTGTCTTCAAGAAGCTTCCAGAGGAACTGCTTCCT
TCACGACATTCAACAGACCTTGCATTCCTTTGGCGAGAGGGGAAAGACCCCTAGGAATGCTCGTCAAGAA
GACAGGGCCAGGTTTCCGGGCCCTCACATTGCCAAAAGACGGCAATATGGTGGAAAATAACATATAGACA
AACGCACACCGGCCTTATTCCAAGCGGCTTCGGCCAGTAACGTTAGGGGGGGGGGAGGGAGAGGGGCGGA
TCCGGGCCCTCTAGATGCGGCCGCATGCATAAGCTTGGGTCTCCCTATAGTGAGTCGTATTACGTCCGGC
GTAGAGGATCGAGATCT
Features (pLannotate 1.2.2; 20 found; start..end, strand, type, name):
      1..100     +  promoter       CMVd1 promoter: truncated human cytomegalovirus (CMV) immediate early promoter that yields slightly reduced expression relative to the full-length promoter
    144..467     +  CDS            FKBP1A: FKB1A_HUMAN - Also known as FKBP1, FKBP12. Experimental evidence at protein level: Swiss-Prot protein existence level 1. Keeps in an inactive conformation TGFBR1, the TGF-beta type I serine/threonine kinase receptor, preventing TGF-beta receptor activation in absence of ligand. Recruits SMAD7 to ACVR1B which prevents the association of SMAD2 and SMAD3 with the activin receptor complex, thereby blocking the activin signal. May modulate the RYR1 calcium channel activity. PPIases accelerate the folding of proteins. It catalyzes the cis-trans isomerization of proline imidic peptide bonds in oligop
    486..2597    +  CDS            RPOL_BPT7 (fragment): Experimental evidence at protein level: Swiss-Prot protein existence level 1. Highly processive DNA-dependent RNA polymerase that catalyzes the transcription of class II and class III viral genes. Recognizes a specific promoter sequence and enters first into an 'abortive phase' where very short transcripts are synthesized and released before proceeding to the processive transcription of long RNA chains. Unwinds the double-stranded DNA to expose the coding strand for templating. Participates in the initiation of viral DNA replication presumably by making primers accessible to the DNA polymerase
   2610..2664    +  misc_feature   MCS: pUC18/19 multiple cloning site
   2664..2763    +  promoter       CMVd1 promoter: truncated human cytomegalovirus (CMV) immediate early promoter that yields slightly reduced expression relative to the full-length promoter
   2807..3343    +  CDS            RPOL_BPT7 (fragment): Experimental evidence at protein level: Swiss-Prot protein existence level 1. Highly processive DNA-dependent RNA polymerase that catalyzes the transcription of class II and class III viral genes. Recognizes a specific promoter sequence and enters first into an 'abortive phase' where very short transcripts are synthesized and released before proceeding to the processive transcription of long RNA chains. Unwinds the double-stranded DNA to expose the coding strand for templating. Participates in the initiation of viral DNA replication presumably by making primers accessible to the DNA polymerase
   3368..3646    +  CDS            TOR2 (fragment): TOR2_YEAST - Also known as DRR2, TSC14. Experimental evidence at protein level: Swiss-Prot protein existence level 1. Phosphatidylinositol 3-kinase homolog, component of both TORC1 and TORC2. TORC1 regulates multiple cellular processes to control cell growth in response to environmental signals. Nutrient limitation and environmental stress signals cause inactivation of TORC1. Active TORC1 positively controls ribosome biogenesis via control of rRNA, ribosomal protein and tRNA gene expression, and rRNA processing. TORC1 positively controls protein biosynthesis by regulation of mRNA stability, tr
   3649..3689    +  CDS            SET1 (fragment): solubility-enhancement tag derived from T7 phage gene 10B
   3697..3716    +  terminator     T7 terminator (fragment): transcription terminator for bacteriophage T7 RNA polymerase
   3738..3859    -  polyA_signal   SV40 poly(A) signal: SV40 polyadenylation signal
   3882..3950    -  CDS            large T antigen (fragment): large T antigen from SV40 (simian virus 40)
   3971..4123    -  CDS            tnpA (fragment): TN5P_ECOLX - Also known as tnp. Experimental evidence at protein level: Swiss-Prot protein existence level 1. Mediates transposition of transposon Tn5 by a 'cut and paste' mechanism. First, the monomeric transposase binds the 19 bp inverted DNA repeats flanking the transposon. Then, dimerization of the DNA- bound transposase creates a synaptic DNA complex. After nicking of the first DNA strand, excision of the transposon proceeds through a series of intermediates. The transposase then mediates the insertion of the transposon at a new site by strand transfer. The activity of the wild- type tran
   4125..4226    +  CDS            tnpA (fragment): TN5P_ECOLX - Also known as tnp. Experimental evidence at protein level: Swiss-Prot protein existence level 1. Mediates transposition of transposon Tn5 by a 'cut and paste' mechanism. First, the monomeric transposase binds the 19 bp inverted DNA repeats flanking the transposon. Then, dimerization of the DNA- bound transposase creates a synaptic DNA complex. After nicking of the first DNA strand, excision of the transposon proceeds through a series of intermediates. The transposase then mediates the insertion of the transposon at a new site by strand transfer. The activity of the wild- type tran
   4258..5052    +  CDS            NeoR/KanR: aminoglycoside phosphotransferase from Tn5; aph(3')-II (or nptII); confers resistance to neomycin, kanamycin, and G418 (Geneticin®)
   5224..5812    -  rep_origin     ori: high-copy-number ColE1/pMB1/pBR322/pUC origin of replication
   5928..6211    +  misc_feature   cer region: ColE1-derived recombination site that helps to maintain plasmids as monomers
   6247..6456    -  CDS            MB (fragment): MYG_AILME - Experimental evidence at protein level: Swiss-Prot protein existence level 1. Serves as a reserve supply of oxygen and facilitates the movement of oxygen within muscles. From Ailuropoda melanoleuca (Giant panda).
   6460..7179    -  CDS            EGFP: the original enhanced GFP (Yang et al., 1996) mammalian codon-optimized
   7180..7766    -  misc_feature   IRES2: internal ribosome entry site (IRES) of the encephalomyocarditis virus (EMCV)
   7814..7832    -  promoter       T7 promoter: promoter for bacteriophage T7 RNA polymerase
