[The description below was written by a language model from this plasmid's Addgene catalogue record and pLannotate feature annotations shown in this document.]
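Description:
p6-8 is a 7,857 bp mammalian expression plasmid on a custom backbone that combines a rapamycin-inducible split T7 RNA polymerase biosensor with its own T7-driven GFP reporter. It is propagated in E. coli from a high-copy ColE1/pUC-type origin and selected with kanamycin through a Tn5-derived NeoR/KanR (aph(3')-II) gene. A ColE1 cer site is also annotated, which helps keep the plasmid in monomeric form.

The sensor is encoded by two tandem forward-strand cassettes, each driven by a truncated CMVd1 promoter. The first expresses human FKBP12 (FKBP1A) fused upstream of the large T7 RNA polymerase fragment. The second expresses the small remaining T7 RNAP fragment followed by a rapamycin-binding domain. The automated annotation matches this domain to yeast TOR2, but it is presumably an FRB-type domain, given that the record lists the species as human plus evolved genes. On that basis the polymerase halves are probably evolved variants, although the record does not specify the mutations. Rapamycin bridges FKBP and the FRB-like domain, bringing the two polymerase halves together to reconstitute an active enzyme.

The reporter lies on the opposite strand and consists of a T7 promoter, an EMCV IRES and EGFP. The IRES allows translation of the uncapped T7 transcripts in mammalian cells. A short downstream segment was matched to a myoglobin fragment, and its role is not stated in the record. An SV40 poly(A) signal and a partial T7 terminator are also annotated, and several other small fragment hits (Tn5 transposase, large T antigen, SET1) are probably annotation artefacts or backbone remnants.

The construct serves as a single-plasmid readout in which GFP fluorescence reports rapamycin-induced protein–protein interaction, demonstrating the split-RNAP biosensor platform in mammalian cells.
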