Addgene plasmid #118089: p6-8
Purpose: rapa-T7- mRNA(GFP)
Depositing lab: Bryan Dickinson. Depositing organization: University of Chicago. Publication: Evolution of a split RNA polymerase as a versatile biosensor platform. Pu J, Zinkus-Boltz J, Dickinson BC. Nat Chem Biol. 2017 Apr;13(4):432-438. doi: 10.1038/nchembio.2299. Epub 2017 Feb 13. PubMed 28192413.
Backbone
  Vector backbone: custom
  Total vector size (bp): 7857
  Vector type: Mammalian Expression
Growth in bacteria
  Bacterial resistance: Kanamycin, 50 μg/mL
  Growth temperature: 37°C
  Growth strain: DH5alpha
  Copy number: Unknown
Gene/Insert
  Gene/Insert name: Rapamycin-inducible split T7 RNAP with T7 driven mRNA for GFP
  Species: H. sapiens (human); Evolved genes
  Cloning method: Gibson Cloning
  Sequencing primers: 5′ GTCATGAGATTATCAAAAAGGA; 3′ TGCATTCATTTTATGTTTCAG
Terms and licenses: Academic/Nonprofit Terms; Industry Terms: Not Available to Industry
How to cite: p6-8 was a gift from Bryan Dickinson (Addgene plasmid # 118089 ; http://n2t.net/addgene:118089 ; RRID:Addgene_118089)
